>Addgene plasmid #25171 | UBH12 (3DB4) | depositor partial sequence | sequence record 11645 | Author sequence
CCGTCCAACCACTACGGACCCATCCCGGGGATCCCCGTGGGCACCATGTGGCGGTTCCGAGTCCAGGTCA
GCGAGTCGGGTGTCCATCGGCCCCACGTGGCTGGCATACACGGCCGGAGCAACGACGGAGCGTACTCCCT
AGTCCTGGCGGGGGGCTATGAGGATGACGTGGACCATGGGAATTTTTTCACATACACGGGTAGTGGTGGT
CGAGATCTTTCCGGCAACAAGAGGACCGCGGAACAGTCTTGTGATCAGAAACTCACCAACACCAACAGGG
CGCTGGCTCTCAACTGCTTTGCTCCCATCAATGACCAAGAAGGGGCCGAGGCCAAGGACTGGCGGTCGGG
GAAGCCGGTCAGGGTGGTGCGCAATGTCAAGGGTGGCAAGAATAGCAAGTACGCCCCCGCTGAGGGCAAC
CGCTATGATGGCATCTACAAGGTTGTGAAATACTGGCCCGAGAAGGGGAAGTCCGGGTTTCTCGTGTGGC
GCTACCTTCTGCGGAGGGACGATGATGAGCCTGGCCATTGGACGAAGGAGGGGAAGGACCGGATCAAGAA
GCTGGGGCTGACCATGCAGTATCCAGAAGGCTACCTGGAAGCCCTGGCCAAC
