>Addgene plasmid #25171 | UBH12 (3DB4) | addgene partial sequence | sequence record 31249 | 25171 with T7
ATATTTTGTTTANCTTTAAGAAGGAGATATACCATGGGCAGCAGCCATCATCATCATCATCACAGCAGCG
GCCTGGTTCCGCGTGGTAGTCCGTCCAACCACTACGGACCCATCCCGGGGATCCCCGTGGGCACCATGTG
GCGGTTCCGAGTCCAGGTCAGCGAGTCGGGTGTCCATCGGCCCCACGTGGCTGGCATACACGGCCGGAGC
AACGACGGAGCGTACTCCCTAGTCCTGGCGGGGGGCTATGAGGATGACGTGGACCATGGGAATTTTTTCA
CATACACGGGTAGTGGTGGTCGAGATCTTTCCGGCAACAAGAGGACCGCGGAACAGTCTTGTGATCAGAA
ACTCACCAACACCAACAGGGCGCTGGCTCTCAACTGCTTTGCTCCCATCAATGACCAAGAAGGGGCCGAG
GCCAAGGACTGGCGGTCGGGGAAGCCGGTCAGGGTGGTGCGCAATGTCAAGGGTGGCAAGAATAGCAAGT
ACGCCCCCGCTGAGGGCAACCGCTATGATGGCATCTACAAGGTTGTGAAATACTGGCCCGAGAAGGGGAA
GTCCGGGTTTCTCGTGTGGCGCTACCTTCTGCGGAGGGACGATGATGAGCCTGGCCATTGGACGAAGGAG
GGGAAGGACCGGATCAAGAAGCTGGGGCTGACCATGCAGTATCCAGAAGGCTACCTGGAAGCCCTGGCCA
ACTGATGACGAAGCTTGCGGCCGCACTCGAGCACCACCACCACCACCACTGAGATCCGGCTGCTAACAAA
GCCCGAAAGGAAGCTGAGTTGGCTGCTGCCACCGCTGAGCAATAACTAGCATAACCCCTTGGGGCCTCTA
AACGGGTCTTGAGGGGTTTTTTGCTGAAAGGAGGAACTATATCCGGATTGGCGAATGGGACGCGCCCCTG
TAGCGGCGCATTAAGCGCGGC
