[The description below was written by a language model from this plasmid's Addgene catalogue record.]
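Description:
UBH12 (3DB4) is a bacterial expression plasmid built on pET28a-LIC, a ligation-independent-cloning derivative of pET28a from a structural genomics consortium. It confers kanamycin resistance and is listed as low copy, with propagation in a standard cloning strain such as DH5alpha. No feature table accompanies the record, so the promoter and origin are not explicitly annotated. However, the T7 and T7-terminator sequencing primers fit the usual pET arrangement, in which the insert sits between a T7 promoter and T7 terminator and is expressed in a host supplying T7 RNA polymerase.

The insert is a fragment of human UHRF1 (also known as ICBP90 or Np95), described as the tandem tudor domain and covering residues 126-285. It is deliberately not the full open reading frame. The recorded insert size of 612 bp is somewhat longer than 160 residues would require, and the insert name carries a different numbering range. The record does not explain either discrepancy, so the exact boundaries should be checked against sequence data. A His tag is fused to the N-terminus of the fragment, allowing purification by immobilised metal affinity chromatography. The record does not say whether a protease cleavage site separates the tag from the domain.

The stated purpose is production of recombinant protein in bacteria for structure determination, and the construct is linked to a deposited crystal structure (PDB entry 3DB4). It is therefore suited to preparing the isolated UHRF1 tandem tudor domain for crystallography and, by extension, for biophysical or binding studies on that domain.
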