Addgene plasmid #25171: UBH12 (3DB4)
Purpose: Bacterial expression for structure determination; may not be full ORF
Depositing lab: Cheryl Arrowsmith. Depositing organization: University of Toronto.
Backbone
  Vector backbone: pET28a-LIC
  Backbone manufacturer: SGC
  Backbone size w/o insert (bp): 7328
  Vector type: Bacterial Expression
Growth in bacteria
  Bacterial resistance: Kanamycin, 50 μg/mL
  Growth temperature: 37°C
  Growth strain: DH5alpha
  Copy number: Low Copy
Gene/Insert
  Gene/Insert name: ubh12.414.617:B9 (alt names: PDB: 3DB4; UHRF1, tandem tudor domain)
  Species: H. sapiens (human)
  Insert size (bp): 612
  Mutation: contains residues 126-285
  Entrez Gene: UHRF1 (a.k.a. ICBP90, Np95, RNF106, TDRD22, hNP95, hUHRF1, huNp95)
  Tag / fusion protein: His (N terminal on insert)
  Cloning method: Restriction Enzyme
  Sequencing primers: 5′ T7; 3′ T7-term
Terms and licenses: Academic/Nonprofit Terms; Industry Terms: Not Available to Industry
Depositor comments: PDB: 3DB4. http://www.thesgc.org/structures/3DB4/
How to cite: UBH12 (3DB4) was a gift from Cheryl Arrowsmith (Addgene plasmid # 25171 ; http://n2t.net/addgene:25171 ; RRID:Addgene_25171)
